Addgene plasmid #227854: pGEX4T-1 PDZD8-CT
Purpose: To express in E. coli PDZD8-CT
Depositing lab: Sheng-cai Lin. Depositing organization: Xiamen University. Publication: AMPK targets PDZD8 to trigger carbon source shift from glucose to glutamine. Li M, Wang Y, Wei X, Cai WF, Wu J, Zhu M, Wang Y, Liu YH, Xiong J, Qu Q, Chen Y, Tian X, Yao L, Xie R, Li X, Chen S, Huang X, Zhang C, Xie C, Wu Y, Xu Z, Zhang B, Jiang B, Wang ZC, Li Q, Li G, Lin SY, Yu L, Piao HL, Deng X, Han J, Zhang CS, Lin SC. Cell Res. 2024 Jun 19. doi: 10.1038/s41422-024-00985-6. PubMed 38898113.
Backbone
  Vector backbone: pGEX4T-1
  Vector type: Bacterial Expression
Growth in bacteria
  Bacterial resistance: Ampicillin, 100 μg/mL
  Growth temperature: 37°C
  Growth strain: DH5alpha
  Copy number: High Copy
Gene/Insert
  Gene/Insert name: PDZD8
  Species: H. sapiens (human)
  Entrez Gene: PDZD8 (a.k.a. IDDADF, PDZK8)
  Tag / fusion protein: GST (N terminal on insert)
  Cloning method: Ligation Independent Cloning
Terms and licenses: Academic/Nonprofit Terms; Industry Terms: Not Available to Industry
How to cite: pGEX4T-1 PDZD8-CT was a gift from Sheng-cai Lin (Addgene plasmid # 227854 ; http://n2t.net/addgene:227854 ; RRID:Addgene_227854)
