[The description below was written by a language model from this plasmid's Addgene catalogue record and pLannotate feature annotations shown in this document.]
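Description:
pGEX4T-1 PDZD8-CT is a bacterial expression plasmid built on the pGEX4T-1 backbone for producing a fragment of human PDZD8 as a glutathione S-transferase fusion in E. coli. The sequenced plasmid is about 5.9 kb. It replicates from a ColE1/pMB1-type origin, is recorded as high copy, and is selected with ampicillin through the β-lactamase gene and its own promoter. Short remnants of the pBR322 rop and bom regions, a lac promoter/lacZα segment and a small yciV fragment are also annotated; these are backbone carry-over rather than functional payload.

The expression cassette consists of the strong hybrid tac promoter followed by a lac operator, driving the Schistosoma japonicum GST coding sequence and then, after a short linker region, a PDZD8 fragment of roughly 0.95 kb. The name indicates that this is the C-terminal portion of the protein, although the record does not give residue boundaries. The plasmid carries its own lacI gene with its promoter, so the lac repressor keeps the tac promoter off until IPTG or lactose is added, giving inducible expression independent of the host's repressor level. The N-terminal GST tag allows the fusion to be captured on glutathione resin. The pGEX-4T series normally places a thrombin cleavage site between GST and the insert, but no such site is annotated in this feature table.

PDZD8 is an endoplasmic reticulum–mitochondria tethering protein. The associated publication concerns its targeting by AMPK in the shift from glucose to glutamine use. The stated purpose is simply bacterial expression of PDZD8-CT, which would provide recombinant protein suitable for purification and in vitro biochemical or binding assays.
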