Features (pLannotate 1.2.2; 17 found; start..end, strand, type, name):
    180..208     +  promoter       tac promoter: strong E. coli promoter; hybrid between the trp and lac UV5 promoters
    216..232     +  protein_bind   lac operator: The lac repressor binds to the lac operator to inhibit transcription in E. coli. This inhibition can be relieved by adding lactose or isopropyl-β-D-thiogalactopyranoside (IPTG). lac repressor encoded by lacI
    255..908     +  CDS            GST26_SCHJA: Experimental evidence at protein level: Swiss-Prot protein existence level 1. GST isoenzymes appear to play a central role in the parasite detoxification system. Other functions are also suspected including a role in increasing the solubility of haematin in the parasite gut. From Schistosoma japonicum (Blood fluke).
    951..1895    +  CDS            PDZD8 (fragment): PDZD8_HUMAN - Also known as PDZK8. Experimental evidence at protein level: Swiss-Prot protein existence level 1. Molecular tethering protein that connects endoplasmic reticulum and mitochondria membranes (PubMed:29097544). PDZD8-dependent endoplasmic reticulum-mitochondria membrane tethering is essential for endoplasmic reticulum-mitochondria Ca(2+) transfer (PubMed:29097544). In neurons, involved in the regulation of dendritic Ca(2+) dynamics by regulating mitochondrial Ca(2+) uptake in neurons (PubMed:29097544). Plays an indirect role in the regulation of cell morphology and cytoskeletal org
   1943..1982    +  CDS            rop (fragment): Rop protein, which maintains plasmids at low copy number; rop
   2084..2124    +  misc_feature   bom (fragment): basis of mobility region from pBR322
   2229..2333    +  promoter       AmpR promoter: bla
   2334..3194    +  CDS            AmpR: β-lactamase; bla; confers resistance to ampicillin, carbenicillin, and related antibiotics
   3365..3953    +  rep_origin     ori: high-copy-number ColE1/pMB1/pBR322/pUC origin of replication
   4139..4190    -  misc_feature   bom (fragment): basis of mobility region from pBR322
   4197..4274    +  promoter       lacI promoter: lacI
   4275..5357    +  CDS            lacI: lac repressor; lacI; The lac repressor binds to the lac operator to inhibit transcription in E. coli. This inhibition can be relieved by adding lactose or isopropyl-β-D-thiogalactopyranoside (IPTG).
   5370..5391    +  protein_bind   CAP binding site: CAP binding activates transcription in the presence of cAMP. E. coli catabolite activator protein
   5406..5436    +  promoter       lac promoter: promoter for the E. coli lac operon
   5444..5460    +  protein_bind   lac operator: The lac repressor binds to the lac operator to inhibit transcription in E. coli. This inhibition can be relieved by adding lactose or isopropyl-β-D-thiogalactopyranoside (IPTG). lac repressor encoded by lacI
   5480..5653    +  CDS            lacZα: LacZα fragment of β-galactosidase; lacZ fragment
   5917..104     -  CDS            yciV (fragment) (across the origin): RNAAM_ECOLI - Also known as trpH From Escherichia coli (strain K12).
>Addgene plasmid #227854 | pGEX4T-1 PDZD8-CT | addgene full sequence | sequence record 477911 | Addgene NGS Result
TTATCGACTGCACGGTGCACCAATGCTTCTGGCGTCAGGCAGCCATCGGAAGCTGTGGTATGGCTGTGCA
GGTCGTAAATCACTGCATAATTCGTGTCGCTCAAGGCGCACTCCCGTTCTGGATAATGTTTTTTGCGCCG
ACATCATAACGGTTCTGGCAAATATTCTGAAATGAGCTGTTGACAATTAATCATCGGCTCGTATAATGTG
TGGAATTGTGAGCGGATAACAATTTCACACAGGAAACAGTATTCATGTCCCCTATACTAGGTTATTGGAA
AATTAAGGGCCTTGTGCAACCCACTCGACTTCTTTTGGAATATCTTGAAGAAAAATATGAAGAGCATTTG
TATGAGCGCGATGAAGGTGATAAATGGCGAAACAAAAAGTTTGAATTGGGTTTGGAGTTTCCCAATCTTC
CTTATTATATTGATGGTGATGTTAAATTAACACAGTCTATGGCCATCATACGTTATATAGCTGACAAGCA
CAACATGTTGGGTGGTTGTCCAAAAGAGCGTGCAGAGATTTCAATGCTTGAAGGAGCGGTTTTGGATATT
AGATACGGTGTTTCGAGAATTGCATATAGTAAAGACTTTGAAACTCTCAAAGTTGATTTTCTTAGCAAGC
TACCTGAAATGCTGAAAATGTTCGAAGATCGTTTATGTCATAAAACATATTTAAATGGTGATCATGTAAC
CCATCCTGACTTCATGTTGTATGACGCTCTTGATGTTGTTTTATACATGGACCCAATGTGCCTGGATGCG
TTCCCAAAATTAGTTTGTTTTAAAAAACGTATTGAAGCTATCCCACAAATTGATAAGTACTTGAAATCCA
GCAAGTATATAGCATGGCCTTTGCAGGGCTGGCAAGCCACGTTTGGTGGTGGCGACCATCCTCCAAAATC
GGATCTGGTTCCGCGTGGATCGAGAGAATTCGGATCCATGAAACACAGTTTTCAGGATACTCAGTTCCAG
AACCCAACATGGTGTGACTACTGTAAGAAAAAAGTTTGGACTAAAGCAGCTTCCCAGTGTATGTTTTGTG
CTTATGTTTGCCATAAAAAATGTCAAGAAAAGTGTCTAGCTGAGACTTCTGTTTGTGGAGCAACTGATAG
GCGAATAGACAGGACACTGAAAAACCTTAGGCTGGAAGGACAGGAAACCCTCTTAGGCCTGCCTCCTCGT
GTTGATGCTGAAGCTAGCAAGTCAGTCAATAAAACAACAGGTTTGACAAGGCATATTATCAATACTAGTT
CTCGTTTATTAAATTTGCGTCAAGTCTCTAAAACTCGCCTTTCTGAACCAGGAACCGATCTCGTAGAACC
TTCACCAAAACACACACCCAACACGTCAGACAACGAAGGCAGTGACACGGAGGTCTGTGGTCCAAACAGT
CCTTCTAAACGGGGAAACAGCACAGGAATAAAGTTAGTGAGAAAAGAGGGTGGTCTGGATGACAGTGTTT
TCATTGCAGTTAAAGAAATTGGTCGTGATCTGTACAGGGGCTTGCCTACAGAGGAAAGGATCCAGAAACT
AGAGTTCATGTTGGATAAGCTACAGAATGAAATTGATCAGGAGTTGGAACACAATAATTCCCTTGTTAGA
GAAGAAAAAGAGACAACTGATACAAGGAAAAAATCACTTCTTTCTGCTGCCTTAGCTAAATCAGGTGAAA
GGCTACAAGCTCTAACACTTCTTATGATTCACTACAGAGCAGGCATTGAAGATATAGAAACTTTAGAAAG
TCTGTCTTTAGACCAGCACTCCAAAAAAATAAGCAAGTACACAGATGATACAGAAGAAGACCTTGATAAT
GAAATAAGCCAACTAATAGACTCTCAGCCATTCAGCAGCATATCAGATGACTTATTTGGCCCATCCGAGT
CTGTGCTCGAGCCATGGAAGGTCGAGCGGCCGCATCGTGACTGACTGACGATCTGCCTCGCGCGTTTCGG
TGATGACGGTGAAAACCTCTGACACATGCAGCTCCCGGAGACGGTCACAGCTTGTCTGTAAGCGGATGCC
GGGAGCAGACAAGCCCGTCAGGGCGCGTCAGCGGGTGTTGGCGGGTGTCGGGGCGCAGCCATGACCCAGT
CACGTAGCGATAGCGGAGTGTATAATTCTTGAAGACGAAAGGGCCTCGTGATACGCCTATTTTTATAGGT
TAATGTCATGATAATAATGGTTTCTTAGACGTCAGGTGGCACTTTTCGGGGAAATGTGCGCGGAACCCCT
ATTTGTTTATTTTTCTAAATACATTCAAATATGTATCCGCTCATGAGACAATAACCCTGATAAATGCTTC
AATAATATTGAAAAAGGAAGAGTATGAGTATTCAACATTTCCGTGTCGCCCTTATTCCCTTTTTTGCGGC
ATTTTGCCTTCCTGTTTTTGCTCACCCAGAAACGCTGGTGAAAGTAAAAGATGCTGAAGATCAGTTGGGT
GCACGAGTGGGTTACATCGAACTGGATCTCAACAGCGGTAAGATCCTTGAGAGTTTTCGCCCCGAAGAAC
GTTTTCCAATGATGAGCACTTTTAAAGTTCTGCTATGTGGCGCGGTATTATCCCGTGTTGACGCCGGGCA
AGAGCAACTCGGTCGCCGCATACACTATTCTCAGAATGACTTGGTTGAGTACTCACCAGTCACAGAAAAG
CATCTTACGGATGGCATGACAGTAAGAGAATTATGCAGTGCTGCCATAACCATGAGTGATAACACTGCGG
CCAACTTACTTCTGACAACGATCGGAGGACCGAAGGAGCTAACCGCTTTTTTGCACAACATGGGGGATCA
TGTAACTCGCCTTGATCGTTGGGAACCGGAGCTGAATGAAGCCATACCAAACGACGAGCGTGACACCACG
ATGCCTGCAGCAATGGCAACAACGTTGCGCAAACTATTAACTGGCGAACTACTTACTCTAGCTTCCCGGC
AACAATTAATAGACTGGATGGAGGCGGATAAAGTTGCAGGACCACTTCTGCGCTCGGCCCTTCCGGCTGG
CTGGTTTATTGCTGATAAATCTGGAGCCGGTGAGCGTGGGTCTCGCGGTATCATTGCAGCACTGGGGCCA
GATGGTAAGCCCTCCCGTATCGTAGTTATCTACACGACGGGGAGTCAGGCAACTATGGATGAACGAAATA
GACAGATCGCTGAGATAGGTGCCTCACTGATTAAGCATTGGTAACTGTCAGACCAAGTTTACTCATATAT
ACTTTAGATTGATTTAAAACTTCATTTTTAATTTAAAAGGATCTAGGTGAAGATCCTTTTTGATAATCTC
ATGACCAAAATCCCTTAACGTGAGTTTTCGTTCCACTGAGCGTCAGACCCCGTAGAAAAGATCAAAGGAT
CTTCTTGAGATCCTTTTTTTCTGCGCGTAATCTGCTGCTTGCAAACAAAAAAACCACCGCTACCAGCGGT
GGTTTGTTTGCCGGATCAAGAGCTACCAACTCTTTTTCCGAAGGTAACTGGCTTCAGCAGAGCGCAGATA
CCAAATACTGTCCTTCTAGTGTAGCCGTAGTTAGGCCACCACTTCAAGAACTCTGTAGCACCGCCTACAT
ACCTCGCTCTGCTAATCCTGTTACCAGTGGCTGCTGCCAGTGGCGATAAGTCGTGTCTTACCGGGTTGGA
CTCAAGACGATAGTTACCGGATAAGGCGCAGCGGTCGGGCTGAACGGGGGGTTCGTGCACACAGCCCAGC
TTGGAGCGAACGACCTACACCGAACTGAGATACCTACAGCGTGAGCTATGAGAAAGCGCCACGCTTCCCG
AAGGGAGAAAGGCGGACAGGTATCCGGTAAGCGGCAGGGTCGGAACAGGAGAGCGCACGAGGGAGCTTCC
AGGGGGAAACGCCTGGTATCTTTATAGTCCTGTCGGGTTTCGCCACCTCTGACTTGAGCGTCGATTTTTG
TGATGCTCGTCAGGGGGGCGGAGCCTATGGAAAAACGCCAGCAACGCGGCCTTTTTACGGTTCCTGGCCT
TTTGCTGGCCTTTTGCTCACATGTTCTTTCCTGCGTTATCCCCTGATTCTGTGGATAACCGTATTACCGC
CTTTGAGTGAGCTGATACCGCTCGCCGCAGCCGAACGACCGAGCGCAGCGAGTCAGTGAGCGAGGAAGCG
GAAGAGCGCCTGATGCGGTATTTTCTCCTTACGCATCTGTGCGGTATTTCACACCGCATAAATTCCGACA
CCATCGAATGGCGCAAAACCTTTCGCGGTATGGCATGATAGCGCCCGGAAGAGAGTCAATTCAGGGTGGT
GAATGTGAAACCAGTAACGTTATACGATGTCGCAGAGTATGCCGGTGTCTCTTATCAGACCGTTTCCCGC
GTGGTGAACCAGGCCAGCCACGTTTCTGCGAAAACGCGGGAAAAAGTGGAAGCGGCGATGGCGGAGCTGA
ATTACATTCCCAACCGCGTGGCACAACAACTGGCGGGCAAACAGTCGTTGCTGATTGGCGTTGCCACCTC
CAGTCTGGCCCTGCACGCGCCGTCGCAAATTGTCGCGGCGATTAAATCTCGCGCCGATCAACTGGGTGCC
AGCGTGGTGGTGTCGATGGTAGAACGAAGCGGCGTCGAAGCCTGTAAAGCGGCGGTGCACAATCTTCTCG
CGCAACGCGTCAGTGGGCTGATCATTAACTATCCGCTGGATGACCAGGATGCCATTGCTGTGGAAGCTGC
CTGCACTAATGTTCCGGCGTTATTTCTTGATGTCTCTGACCAGACACCCATCAACAGTATTATTTTCTCC
CATGAAGACGGTACGCGACTGGGCGTGGAGCATCTGGTCGCATTGGGTCACCAGCAAATCGCGCTGTTAG
CGGGCCCATTAAGTTCTGTCTCGGCGCGTCTGCGTCTGGCTGGCTGGCATAAATATCTCACTCGCAATCA
AATTCAGCCGATAGCGGAACGGGAAGGCGACTGGAGTGCCATGTCCGGTTTTCAACAAACCATGCAAATG
CTGAATGAGGGCATCGTTCCCACTGCGATGCTGGTTGCCAACGATCAGATGGCGCTGGGCGCAATGCGCG
CCATTACCGAGTCCGGGCTGCGCGTTGGTGCGGATATCTCGGTAGTGGGATACGACGATACCGAAGACAG
CTCATGTTATATCCCGCCGTTAACCACCATCAAACAGGATTTTCGCCTGCTGGGGCAAACCAGCGTGGAC
CGCTTGCTGCAACTCTCTCAGGGCCAGGCGGTGAAGGGCAATCAGCTGTTGCCCGTCTCACTGGTGAAAA
GAAAAACCACCCTGGCGCCCAATACGCAAACCGCCTCTCCCCGCGCGTTGGCCGATTCATTAATGCAGCT
GGCACGACAGGTTTCCCGACTGGAAAGCGGGCAGTGAGCGCAACGCAATTAATGTAAGTTAGCTCACTCA
TTAGGCACCCCAGGCTTTACACTTTATGCTTCCGGCTCGTATGTTGTGTGGAATTGTGAGCGGATAACAA
TTTCACACAGGAAACAGCTATGACCATGATTACGGATTCACTGGCCGTCGTTTTACAACGTCGTGACTGG
GAAAACCCTGGCGTTACCCAACTTAATCGCCTTGCAGCACATCCCCCTTTCGCCAGCTGGCGTAATAGCG
AAGAGGCCCGCACCGATCGCCCTTCCCAACAGTTGCGCAGCCTGAATGGCGAATGGCGCTTTGCCTGGTT
TCCGGCACCAGAAGCGGTGCCGGAAAGCTGGCTGGAGTGCGATCTTCCTGAGGCCGATACTGTCGTCGTC
CCCTCAAACTGGCAGATGCACGGTTACGATGCGCCCATCTACACCAACGTGACCTATCCCATTACGGTCA
ATCCGCCGTTTGTTCCCACGGAGAATCCGACGGGTTGTTACTCGCTCACATTTAATGTTGATGAAAGCTG
GCTACAGGAAGGCCAGACGCGAATTATTTTTGATGGCGTTGGAATTAGC
